Addgene plasmid #109377: Plenti-CMV-MCS-RFP-SV-puro
Purpose: (Empty Backbone) This plasmid expresses dsRed2 and puromycin resistance
Depositing lab: Jonathan Garlick & Behzad Gerami-Naini. Depositing organization: Tufts University.
Backbone
  Vector backbone: pLenti-CMV-MCs-SV-puro
  Backbone manufacturer: Paul Odgren (Addgene plasmid # 73582)
  Backbone size (bp): 8411
  Modifications to backbone: dsRed inserted, from EF.CMV.dsRED2 ( Linzhao Cheng, Addgene plasmid #17619)
  Vector type: Mammalian Expression, Lentiviral
  Promoter: CMV
  Selectable markers: Puromycin
  Tag / fusion protein: dsRed2 (C terminal on backbone)
Growth in bacteria
  Bacterial resistance: Ampicillin, 100 μg/mL
  Growth temperature: 37°C
  Growth strain: NEB Stable
  Copy number: Unknown
Gene/Insert
  Cloning method: Restriction Enzyme
  Sequencing primers: 5′ CMV-F
Terms and licenses: Academic/Nonprofit Terms; Industry Terms: Not Available to Industry
How to cite: Plenti-CMV-MCS-RFP-SV-puro was a gift from Jonathan Garlick & Behzad Gerami-Naini (Addgene plasmid # 109377 ; http://n2t.net/addgene:109377 ; RRID:Addgene_109377)
