[The description below was written by a language model from this plasmid's Addgene catalogue record and pLannotate feature annotations shown in this document.]
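Description:
Plenti-CMV-MCS-RFP-SV-puro is an empty-backbone lentiviral transfer vector for mammalian expression, built by inserting the DsRed2 coding sequence from another plasmid into the pLenti-CMV-MCS-SV-puro backbone. It is propagated in E. coli through a high-copy ColE1/pUC-type origin with ampicillin selection (AmpR under its own bla promoter). It also carries an f1 origin and remnants of a cloning-vector lac/lacZα region flanked by T3 and T7 promoters. The sequenced record is 8,411 nt, the same figure the catalogue lists as the backbone size.

The viral portion has a third-generation, self-inactivating layout. An RSV promoter replaces the U3 region upstream of a truncated HIV-1 5' LTR, so genomic RNA can be transcribed in packaging cells without Tat. This is followed by the Ψ packaging signal with a gag fragment, the RRE for Rev-dependent nuclear export, and the cPPT/CTS, which aids nuclear import of the reverse-transcribed genome. The ΔU3 3' LTR inactivates LTR promoter activity after integration, and an SV40 poly(A) signal and SV40 origin lie beyond it.

Between these elements, the CMV enhancer/promoter drives DsRed2, a tetrameric red fluorescent protein. A short gap between the promoter and reporter presumably holds the multiple cloning site, though it is not annotated. The catalogue describes DsRed2 as a C-terminal tag, so a gene cloned in frame by restriction digestion would be expressed as a red fluorescent fusion. A separate SV40 promoter drives puromycin N-acetyltransferase for selection of transduced cells, and a WPRE downstream enhances transcript expression. As supplied, the vector expresses DsRed2 and puromycin resistance, so it can serve as a fluorescent control or as a recipient for fusion constructs.
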