Features (pLannotate 1.2.2; 28 found; start..end, strand, type, name):
      8..100     +  CDS            lacI (fragment): lac repressor; lacI; The lac repressor binds to the lac operator to inhibit transcription in E. coli. This inhibition can be relieved by adding lactose or isopropyl-β-D-thiogalactopyranoside (IPTG).
    113..134     +  protein_bind   CAP binding site: CAP binding activates transcription in the presence of cAMP. E. coli catabolite activator protein
    149..179     +  promoter       lac promoter: promoter for the E. coli lac operon
    187..203     +  protein_bind   lac operator: The lac repressor binds to the lac operator to inhibit transcription in E. coli. This inhibition can be relieved by adding lactose or isopropyl-β-D-thiogalactopyranoside (IPTG). lac repressor encoded by lacI
    248..266     +  promoter       T3 promoter: promoter for bacteriophage T3 RNA polymerase
    294..520     +  promoter       RSV promoter: Rous sarcoma virus enhancer/promoter
    521..701     +  LTR            5' LTR (truncated): truncated 5' long terminal repeat (LTR) from HIV-1
    748..873     +  misc_feature   HIV-1 Ψ: packaging signal of human immunodeficiency virus type 1
    857..1220    +  CDS            HIV-1 gag (fragment): gag protein from human immunodeficiency virus 1; gag
   1366..1599    +  misc_feature   RRE: The Rev response element (RRE) of HIV-1 allows for Rev-dependent mRNA export from the nucleus to the cytoplasm.
   1976..2076    +  CDS            Rev (fragment): human immunodeficiency virus 1 (HIV-1) Rev protein; rev; enhances nuclear export of unspliced and incompletely spliced viral mRNAs
   2095..2211    +  misc_feature   cPPT/CTS: central polypurine tract and central termination sequence of HIV-1
   2234..2537    +  enhancer       CMV enhancer: human cytomegalovirus immediate early enhancer
   2538..2741    +  promoter       CMV promoter: human cytomegalovirus (CMV) immediate early promoter
   2818..3495    +  CDS            DsRed2: improved tetrameric variant of DsRed fluorescent protein mammalian codon-optimized
   3543..3872    +  promoter       SV40 promoter: SV40 enhancer and early promoter
   3882..4481    +  CDS            PuroR: puromycin N-acetyltransferase; pac from Streptomyces alboniger; confers resistance to puromycin
   4548..5136    +  misc_feature   WPRE: woodchuck hepatitis virus posttranscriptional regulatory element
   5153..5221    +  CDS            nef (fragment): NEF_HV1Z2 - Experimental evidence at protein level: Swiss-Prot protein existence level 1. Extracellular Nef protein targets CD4(+) T-lymphocytes for apoptosis by interacting with CXCR4 surface receptors. From Human immunodeficiency virus type 1 group M subtype D (isolate Z2/CDC-Z34) (HIV-1).
   5223..5456    +  LTR            3' LTR (ΔU3): self-inactivating 3' long terminal repeat (LTR) from HIV-1
   5528..5649    +  polyA_signal   SV40 poly(A) signal: SV40 polyadenylation signal
   5689..5824    +  rep_origin     SV40 ori: SV40 origin of replication
   5845..5863    -  promoter       T7 promoter: promoter for bacteriophage T7 RNA polymerase
   5871..6026    +  CDS            lacZα (fragment): LacZα fragment of β-galactosidase; lacZ fragment
   6031..6459    +  rep_origin     f1 ori (sequence partly withheld): f1 bacteriophage origin of replication; arrow indicates direction of (+) strand synthesis
   6512..6616    +  promoter       AmpR promoter: bla
   6617..7477    +  CDS            AmpR: β-lactamase; bla; confers resistance to ampicillin, carbenicillin, and related antibiotics
   7648..8236    +  rep_origin     ori: high-copy-number ColE1/pMB1/pBR322/pUC origin of replication
>Addgene plasmid #109377 | Plenti-CMV-MCS-RFP-SV-puro | addgene full sequence | sequence record 209220 | Addgene NGS Result
CGGAAGAGCGCCCAATACGCAAACCGCCTCTCCCCGCGCGTTGGCCGATTCATTAATGCAGCTGGCACGA
CAGGTTTCCCGACTGGAAAGCGGGCAGTGAGCGCAACGCAATTAATGTGAGTTAGCTCACTCATTAGGCA
CCCCAGGCTTTACACTTTATGCTTCCGGCTCGTATGTTGTGTGGAATTGTGAGCGGATAACAATTTCACA
CAGGAAACAGCTATGACCATGATTACGCCAAGCGCGCAATTAACCCTCACTAAAGGGAACAAAAGCTGGA
GCTGCAAGCTTAATGTAGTCTTATGCAATACTCTTGTAGTCTTGCAACATGGTAACGATGAGTTAGCAAC
ATGCCTTACAAGGAGAGAAAAAGCACCGTGCATGCCGATTGGTGGAAGTAAGGTGGTACGATCGTGCCTT
ATTAGGAAGGCAACAGACGGGTCTGACATGGATTGGACGAACCACTGAATTGCCGCATTGCAGAGATATT
GTATTTAAGTGCCTAGCTCGATACATAAACGGGTCTCTCTGGTTAGACCAGATCTGAGCCTGGGAGCTCT
CTGGCTAACTAGGGAACCCACTGCTTAAGCCTCAATAAAGCTTGCCTTGAGTGCTTCAAGTAGTGTGTGC
CCGTCTGTTGTGTGACTCTGGTAACTAGAGATCCCTCAGACCCTTTTAGTCAGTGTGGAAAATCTCTAGC
AGTGGCGCCCGAACAGGGACTTGAAAGCGAAAGGGAAACCAGAGGAGCTCTCTCGACGCAGGACTCGGCT
TGCTGAAGCGCGCACGGCAAGAGGCGAGGGGCGGCGACTGGTGAGTACGCCAAAAATTTTGACTAGCGGA
GGCTAGAAGGAGAGAGATGGGTGCGAGAGCGTCAGTATTAAGCGGGGGAGAATTAGATCGCGATGGGAAA
AAATTCGGTTAAGGCCAGGGGGAAAGAAAAAATATAAATTAAAACATATAGTATGGGCAAGCAGGGAGCT
AGAACGATTCGCAGTTAATCCTGGCCTGTTAGAAACATCAGAAGGCTGTAGACAAATACTGGGACAGCTA
CAACCATCCCTTCAGACAGGATCAGAAGAACTTAGATCATTATATAATACAGTAGCAACCCTCTATTGTG
TGCATCAAAGGATAGAGATAAAAGACACCAAGGAAGCTTTAGACAAGATAGAGGAAGAGCAAAACAAAAG
TAAGACCACCGCACAGCAAGCGGCCGCTGATCTTCAGACCTGGAGGAGGAGATATGAGGGACAATTGGAG
AAGTGAATTATATAAATATAAAGTAGTAAAAATTGAACCATTAGGAGTAGCACCCACCAAGGCAAAGAGA
AGAGTGGTGCAGAGAGAAAAAAGAGCAGTGGGAATAGGAGCTTTGTTCCTTGGGTTCTTGGGAGCAGCAG
GAAGCACTATGGGCGCAGCGTCAATGACGCTGACGGTACAGGCCAGACAATTATTGTCTGGTATAGTGCA
GCAGCAGAACAATTTGCTGAGGGCTATTGAGGCGCAACAGCATCTGTTGCAACTCACAGTCTGGGGCATC
AAGCAGCTCCAGGCAAGAATCCTGGCTGTGGAAAGATACCTAAAGGATCAACAGCTCCTGGGGATTTGGG
GTTGCTCTGGAAAACTCATTTGCACCACTGCTGTGCCTTGGAATGCTAGTTGGAGTAATAAATCTCTGGA
ACAGATTTGGAATCACACGACCTGGATGGAGTGGGACAGAGAAATTAACAATTACACAAGCTTAATACAC
TCCTTAATTGAAGAATCGCAAAACCAGCAAGAAAAGAATGAACAAGAATTATTGGAATTAGATAAATGGG
CAAGTTTGTGGAATTGGTTTAACATAACAAATTGGCTGTGGTATATAAAATTATTCATAATGATAGTAGG
AGGCTTGGTAGGTTTAAGAATAGTTTTTGCTGTACTTTCTATAGTGAATAGAGTTAGGCAGGGATATTCA
CCATTATCGTTTCAGACCCACCTCCCAACCCCGAGGGGACCCGACAGGCCCGAAGGAATAGAAGAAGAAG
GTGGAGAGAGAGACAGAGACAGATCCATTCGATTAGTGAACGGATCTCGACGGTATCGGTTAACTTTTAA
AAGAAAAGGGGGGATTGGGGGGTACAGTGCAGGGGAAAGAATAGTAGACATAATAGCAACAGACATACAA
ACTAAAGAATTACAAAAACAAATTACAAAATTCAAAATTTTATCGATAAGCTTGGGAGTTCCGCGTTACA
TAACTTACGGTAAATGGCCCGCCTGGCTGACCGCCCAACGACCCCCGCCCATTGACGTCAATAATGACGT
ATGTTCCCATAGTAACGCCAATAGGGACTTTCCATTGACGTCAATGGGTGGAGTATTTACGGTAAACTGC
CCACTTGGCAGTACATCAAGTGTATCATATGCCAAGTACGCCCCCTATTGACGTCAATGACGGTAAATGG
CCCGCCTGGCATTATGCCCAGTACATGACCTTATGGGACTTTCCTACTTGGCAGTACATCTACGTATTAG
TCATCGCTATTACCATGGTGATGCGGTTTTGGCAGTACATCAATGGGCGTGGATAGCGGTTTGACTCACG
GGGATTTCCAAGTCTCCACCCCATTGACGTCAATGGGAGTTTGTTTTGGCACCAAAATCAACGGGACTTT
CCAAAATGTCGTAACAACTCCGCCCCATTGACGCAAATGGGCGGTAGGCGTGTACGGTGGGAGGTCTATA
TAAGCAGAGCTCGTTTAGTGAACCGTCAGATCGCCTGGAGACGCCATCCACGCTGTTTTGACCTCCATAG
AAGACACCGACTCTAGAATGGCCTCCTCCGAGAACGTCATCACCGAGTTCATGCGCTTCAAGGTGCGCAT
GGAGGGCACCGTGAACGGCCACGAGTTCGAGATCGAGGGCGAGGGCGAGGGCCGCCCCTACGAGGGCCAC
AACACCGTGAAGCTGAAGGTGACCAAGGGCGGCCCCCTGCCCTTCGCCTGGGACATCCTGTCCCCCCAGT
TCCAGTACGGCTCCAAGGTGTACGTGAAGCACCCCGCCGACATCCCCGACTACAAGAAGCTGTCCTTCCC
CGAGGGCTTCAAGTGGGAGCGCGTGATGAACTTCGAGGACGGCGGCGTGGCGACCGTGACCCAGGACTCC
TCCCTGCAGGACGGCTGCTTCATCTACAAGGTGAAGTTCATCGGCGTGAACTTCCCCTCCGACGGCCCCG
TGATGCAGAAGAAGACCATGGGCTGGGAGGCCTCCACCGAGCGCCTGTACCCCCGCGACGGCGTGCTGAA
GGGCGAGACCCACAAGGCCCTGAAGCTGAAGGACGGCGGCCACTACCTGGTGGAGTTCAAGTCCATCTAC
ATGGCCAAGAAGCCCGTGCAGCTGCCCGGCTACTACTACGTGGACGCCAAGCTGGACATCACCTCCCACA
ACGAGGACTACACCATCGTGGAGCAGTACGAGCGCACCGAGGGCCGCCACCACCTGTTCCTGTAGGGATC
CGGACTAGTTAACGCGTCGACCAGTGGTCGACCCTGTGGAATGTGTGTCAGTTAGGGTGTGGAAAGTCCC
CAGGCTCCCCAGCAGGCAGAAGTATGCAAAGCATGCATCTCAATTAGTCAGCAACCAGGTGTGGAAAGTC
CCCAGGCTCCCCAGCAGGCAGAAGTATGCAAAGCATGCATCTCAATTAGTCAGCAACCATAGTCCCGCCC
CTAACTCCGCCCATCCCGCCCCTAACTCCGCCCAGTTCCGCCCATTCTCCGCCCCATGGCTGACTAATTT
TTTTTATTTATGCAGAGGCCGAGGCCGCCTCGGCCTCTGAGCTATTCCAGAAGTAGTGAGGAGGCTTTTT
TGGAGGCCTAGGCTTTTGCAAAAAGCTTACCATGACCGAGTACAAGCCCACGGTGCGCCTCGCCACCCGC
GACGACGTCCCCAGGGCCGTACGCACCCTCGCCGCCGCGTTCGCCGACTACCCCGCCACGCGCCACACCG
TCGATCCGGACCGCCACATCGAGCGGGTCACCGAGCTGCAAGAACTCTTCCTCACGCGCGTCGGGCTCGA
CATCGGCAAGGTGTGGGTCGCGGACGACGGCGCCGCGGTGGCGGTCTGGACCACGCCGGAGAGCGTCGAA
GCGGGGGCGGTGTTCGCCGAGATCGGCCCGCGCATGGCCGAGTTGAGCGGTTCCCGGCTGGCCGCGCAGC
AACAGATGGAAGGCCTCCTGGCGCCGCACCGGCCCAAGGAGCCCGCGTGGTTCCTGGCCACCGTCGGCGT
CTCGCCCGACCACCAGGGCAAGGGTCTGGGCAGCGCCGTCGTGCTCCCCGGAGTGGAGGCGGCCGAGCGC
GCCGGGGTGCCCGCCTTCCTGGAGACCTCCGCGCCCCGCAACCTCCCCTTCTACGAGCGGCTCGGCTTCA
CCGTCACCGCCGACGTCGAGGTGCCCGAAGGACCGCGCACCTGGTGCATGACCCGCAAGCCCGGTGCCTG
ACGCCCGCCCCACGACCCGCAGCGCCCGACCGAAAGGAGCGCACGACCCCATGCATCGCCAGTCGACAAT
CAACCTCTGGATTACAAAATTTGTGAAAGATTGACTGGTATTCTTAACTATGTTGCTCCTTTTACGCTAT
GTGGATACGCTGCTTTAATGCCTTTGTATCATGCTATTGCTTCCCGTATGGCTTTCATTTTCTCCTCCTT
GTATAAATCCTGGTTGCTGTCTCTTTATGAGGAGTTGTGGCCCGTTGTCAGGCAACGTGGCGTGGTGTGC
ACTGTGTTTGCTGACGCAACCCCCACTGGTTGGGGCATTGCCACCACCTGTCAGCTCCTTTCCGGGACTT
TCGCTTTCCCCCTCCCTATTGCCACGGCGGAACTCATCGCCGCCTGCCTTGCCCGCTGCTGGACAGGGGC
TCGGCTGTTGGGCACTGACAATTCCGTGGTGTTGTCGGGGAAGCTGACGTCCTTTCCATGGCTGCTCGCC
TGTGTTGCCACCTGGATTCTGCGCGGGACGTCCTTCTGCTACGTCCCTTCGGCCCTCAATCCAGCGGACC
TTCCTTCCCGCGGCCTGCTGCCGGCTCTGCGGCCTCTTCCGCGTCTTCGCCTTCGCCCTCAGACGAGTCG
GATCTCCCTTTGGGCCGCCTCCCCGCCTGGAATTCGAGCTCGGTACCTTTAAGACCAATGACTTACAAGG
CAGCTGTAGATCTTAGCCACTTTTTAAAAGAAAAGGGGGGACTGGAAGGGCTAATTCACTCCCAACGAAG
ACAAGATCTGCTTTTTGCTTGTACTGGGTCTCTCTGGTTAGACCAGATCTGAGCCTGGGAGCTCTCTGGC
TAACTAGGGAACCCACTGCTTAAGCCTCAATAAAGCTTGCCTTGAGTGCTTCAAGTAGTGTGTGCCCGTC
TGTTGTGTGACTCTGGTAACTAGAGATCCCTCAGACCCTTTTAGTCAGTGTGGAAAATCTCTAGCAGTAG
TAGTTCATGTCATCTTATTATTCAGTATTTATAACTTGCAAAGAAATGAATATCAGAGAGTGAGAGGAAC
TTGTTTATTGCAGCTTATAATGGTTACAAATAAAGCAATAGCATCACAAATTTCACAAATAAAGCATTTT
TTTCACTGCATTCTAGTTGTGGTTTGTCCAAACTCATCAATGTATCTTATCATGTCTGGCTCTAGCTATC
CCGCCCCTAACTCCGCCCATCCCGCCCCTAACTCCGCCCAGTTCCGCCCATTCTCCGCCCCATGGCTGAC
TAATTTTTTTTATTTATGCAGAGGCCGAGGCCGCCTCGGCCTCTGAGCTATTCCAGAAGTAGTGAGGAGG
CTTTTTTGGAGGCCTAGGGACGTACCCAATTCGCCCTATAGTGAGTCGTATTACGCGCGCTCACTGGCCG
TCGTTTTACAACGTCGTGACTGGGAAAACCCTGGCGTTACCCAACTTAATCGCCTTGCAGCACATCCCCC
TTTCGCCAGCTGGCGTAATAGCGAAGAGGCCCGCACCGATCGCCCTTCCCAACAGTTGCGCAGCCTGAAT
GGCGAATGGG
[124 nt withheld, positions 6031-6154]
C
[91 nt withheld, positions 6156-6246]
A
[49 nt withheld, positions 6248-6296]
CCTTTGACGTTGGAGTCCACGTTCTTT
[37 nt withheld, positions 6324-6360]
ACCCTATCTCGGTCTATTCTTTTGATTTATAAGGGATTTTGCCGATTTCGGCCTATTGGTTAAAAAATGA
GCTGATTTAACAAAAATTTAACGCGAATTTTAACAAAATATTAACGCTTACAATTTAGGTGGCACTTTTC
GGGGAAATGTGCGCGGAACCCCTATTTGTTTATTTTTCTAAATACATTCAAATATGTATCCGCTCATGAG
ACAATAACCCTGATAAATGCTTCAATAATATTGAAAAAGGAAGAGTATGAGTATTCAACATTTCCGTGTC
GCCCTTATTCCCTTTTTTGCGGCATTTTGCCTTCCTGTTTTTGCTCACCCAGAAACGCTGGTGAAAGTAA
AAGATGCTGAAGATCAGTTGGGTGCACGAGTGGGTTACATCGAACTGGATCTCAACAGCGGTAAGATCCT
TGAGAGTTTTCGCCCCGAAGAACGTTTTCCAATGATGAGCACTTTTAAAGTTCTGCTATGTGGCGCGGTA
TTATCCCGTATTGACGCCGGGCAAGAGCAACTCGGTCGCCGCATACACTATTCTCAGAATGACTTGGTTG
AGTACTCACCAGTCACAGAAAAGCATCTTACGGATGGCATGACAGTAAGAGAATTATGCAGTGCTGCCAT
AACCATGAGTGATAACACTGCGGCCAACTTACTTCTGACAACGATCGGAGGACCGAAGGAGCTAACCGCT
TTTTTGCACAACATGGGGGATCATGTAACTCGCCTTGATCGTTGGGAACCGGAGCTGAATGAAGCCATAC
CAAACGACGAGCGTGACACCACGATGCCTGTAGCAATGGCAACAACGTTGCGCAAACTATTAACTGGCGA
ACTACTTACTCTAGCTTCCCGGCAACAATTAATAGACTGGATGGAGGCGGATAAAGTTGCAGGACCACTT
CTGCGCTCGGCCCTTCCGGCTGGCTGGTTTATTGCTGATAAATCTGGAGCCGGTGAGCGTGGGTCTCGCG
GTATCATTGCAGCACTGGGGCCAGATGGTAAGCCCTCCCGTATCGTAGTTATCTACACGACGGGGAGTCA
GGCAACTATGGATGAACGAAATAGACAGATCGCTGAGATAGGTGCCTCACTGATTAAGCATTGGTAACTG
TCAGACCAAGTTTACTCATATATACTTTAGATTGATTTAAAACTTCATTTTTAATTTAAAAGGATCTAGG
TGAAGATCCTTTTTGATAATCTCATGACCAAAATCCCTTAACGTGAGTTTTCGTTCCACTGAGCGTCAGA
CCCCGTAGAAAAGATCAAAGGATCTTCTTGAGATCCTTTTTTTCTGCGCGTAATCTGCTGCTTGCAAACA
AAAAAACCACCGCTACCAGCGGTGGTTTGTTTGCCGGATCAAGAGCTACCAACTCTTTTTCCGAAGGTAA
CTGGCTTCAGCAGAGCGCAGATACCAAATACTGTTCTTCTAGTGTAGCCGTAGTTAGGCCACCACTTCAA
GAACTCTGTAGCACCGCCTACATACCTCGCTCTGCTAATCCTGTTACCAGTGGCTGCTGCCAGTGGCGAT
AAGTCGTGTCTTACCGGGTTGGACTCAAGACGATAGTTACCGGATAAGGCGCAGCGGTCGGGCTGAACGG
GGGGTTCGTGCACACAGCCCAGCTTGGAGCGAACGACCTACACCGAACTGAGATACCTACAGCGTGAGCT
ATGAGAAAGCGCCACGCTTCCCGAAGGGAGAAAGGCGGACAGGTATCCGGTAAGCGGCAGGGTCGGAACA
GGAGAGCGCACGAGGGAGCTTCCAGGGGGAAACGCCTGGTATCTTTATAGTCCTGTCGGGTTTCGCCACC
TCTGACTTGAGCGTCGATTTTTGTGATGCTCGTCAGGGGGGCGGAGCCTATGGAAAAACGCCAGCAACGC
GGCCTTTTTACGGTTCCTGGCCTTTTGCTGGCCTTTTGCTCACATGTTCTTTCCTGCGTTATCCCCTGAT
TCTGTGGATAACCGTATTACCGCCTTTGAGTGAGCTGATACCGCTCGCCGCAGCCGAACGACCGAGCGCA
GCGAGTCAGTGAGCGAGGAAG
